>Addgene plasmid #233321 | DEXsynth:mTb-ccdb+ RUBY | addgene full sequence | sequence record 464376 | Addgene NGS Result
AACTGAAACGTTTTCATCGCTCTGGAGTGAATACCACGACGATTTCCGGCAGTTTCTACACATATATTCG
CAAGATGTGGCGTGTTACGGTGAAAACCTGGCCTATTTCCCTAAAGGGTTTATTGAGAATATGTTTTTCG
TCTCAGCCAATCCCTGGGTGAGTTTCACCAGTTTTGATTTAAACGTGGCCAATATGGACAACTTCTTCGC
CCCCGTTTTCACCATGGGCAAATATTATACGCAAGGCGACAAGGTGCTGATGCCGCTGGCGATTCAGGTT
CATCATGCCGTTTGTGATGGCTTCCATGTCGGCAGAATGCTTAATGAATTACAACAGTACTGCGATGAGT
GGCAGGGCGGGGCGTAAACGCGTGGATCCGGCTTACTAAAAGCCAGATAACAGTATGCGTATTTGCGCGC
TGATTTTTGCGGTATAAGAATATATACTGATATGTATACCCGAAGTATGTCAAAAAGAGGTATGCTATGA
AGCAGCGTATTACAGTGACAGTTGACAGCGACAGCTATCAGTTGCTCAAGGCATATATGATGTCAATATC
TCCGGTCTGGTAAGCACAACCATGCAGAATGAAGCCCGTCGTCTGCGTGCCGAACGCTGGAAAGCGGAAA
ATCAGGAAGGGATGGCTGAGGTCGCCCGGTTTATTGAAATGAACGGCTCTTTTGCTGACGAGAACAGGGG
CTGGTGAAATGCAGTTTAAGGTTTACACCTATAAAAGAGAGAGCCGTTATCGTCTGTTTGTGGATGTACA
GAGTGATATTATTGACACGCCCGGGCGACGGATGGTGATCCCCCTGGCCAGTGCACGTCTGCTGTCAGAT
AAAGTCTCCCGTGAACTTTACCCGGTGGTGCATATCGGGGATGAAAGCTGGCGCATGATGACCACCGATA
TGGCCAGTGTGCCGGTCTCCGTTATCGGGGAAGAAGTGGCTGATCTCAGCCACCGCGAAAATGACATCAA
AAACGCCATTAACCTGATGTTCTGGGGAATATAAATGTCAGGCTCCCTTATACACAGCCAGTCTGCAGGT
CGACCATAGTGACTGGATATGTTGTGTTTTACAGTATTATGTAGTCTGTTTTTTATGCAAAATCTAATTT
AATATATTGATATTTATATCATTTTACGTTTCTCGTTCAGCTTTCTTGTACAAAGTGGTCCTAGGTGATT
CGGTTCGAGTATTATGGCATTGGGAAAACTGTTTTTCTTGTACCATTTGTTGTGCTTGTAATTTACTGTG
TTTTTTATTCGGTTTTCGCTATCGAACTGTGAAATGGAAATGGATGGAGAAGAGTTAATGAATGATATGG
TCCTTTTGTTCATTCTCAAATTAATATTATTTGTTTTTTCTCTTATTTGTTGTGTGTTGAATTTGAAATT
ATAAGAGATATGCAAACATTTTGTTTTGAGTAAAAATGTGTCAAATCAAGGTTCCAGAAGGTAATTATCC
AAGATGTAGCATCAAGAATCCAATGTTTACGGGAAAAACTATGGAAGTATTATGTGAGCTCAGCAAGAAG
CAGATCAATATGCGGCACATATGCAACCTATGTTCAAAAATGAAGAATGTACAGATACAAGATCCTATAC
TGCCAGAATACGAAGAAGAATACGTAGAAATTGAAAAAGAAGAACCAGGCGAAGAAAAGAATCTTGAAGA
CGTAAGCACTGACGACAACAATGAAAAGAAGAAGATAAGGTCGGTGATTGTGAAAGAGACATAGAGGACA
CATGTAAGGTGGAAAATGTAAGGGCGGAAAGTAACCTTATCACAAAGGAATCTTATCCCCCACTACTTAT
CCTTTTATATTTTTCCGTGTCATTTTTGCCCTTGAGTTTTCCTATATAAGGAACCAAGTTCGGCATTTGT
GAAAACAAGAAAAAATTTGGTGTAAGCTATTTTCTTTGAAGTACTGAGGATACAACTTCAGAGAAATTTG
TAAGTTTGTGATCCGCAAATGGATCATGCGACCCTCGCCATGATCCTCGCGATCTGGTTCATCAGCTTCC
ACTTCATCAAGCTGCTGTTCTCCCAGCAGACCACCAAGCTGCTTCCGCCAGGACCAAAGCCGCTTCCGAT
CATCGGCAACATCCTTGAGGTGGGCAAGAAGCCGCATCGGTCCTTCGCCAACCTCGCCAAGATTCACGGC
CCACTCATTTCCCTCAGACTCGGCTCTGTGACCACCATCGTTGTGTCCTCTGCCGACGTGGCCAAAGAGA
TGTTCCTCAAGAAGGATCACCCGCTCTCCAACCGCACGATCCCGAATAGTGTTACAGCCGGCGACCACCA
CAAGCTCACCATGTCTTGGCTCCCGGTGTCTCCGAAGTGGCGCAACTTCCGCAAGATTACCGCCGTGCAT
CTGCTCTCCCCACAGAGACTCGATGCCTGCCAGACATTCAGGCACGCCAAGGTGCAGCAGCTCTACGAGT
ACGTTCAAGAGTGCGCCCAGAAAGGCCAGGCCGTGGATATTGGCAAGGCCGCCTTTACGACCAGCCTCAA
CCTCCTCAGCAAGCTGTTCTTCAGCGTCGAGCTGGCGCACCACAAGTCCCATACCAGCCAAGAGTTCAAA
GAGCTGATCTGGAACATCATGGAAGATATAGGCAAGCCGAACTACGCCGACTACTTCCCGATTCTCGGCT
GCGTTGACCCATCTGGCATTAGAAGAAGGCTCGCCTGCTCCTTCGACAAGCTGATCGCCGTGTTCCAGGG
CATCATCTGCGAGAGACTCGCCCCAGATTCCTCCACCACAACTACCACCACCACCGACGACGTGCTCGAT
GTGCTCCTCCAGCTGTTCAAGCAGAACGAGCTGACGATGGGCGAGATCAACCACCTCCTCGTGGACATCT
TCGACGCCGGCACCGATACCACATCCTCCACATTCGAGTGGGTGATGACCGAGCTGATCCGCAATCCAGA
GATGATGGAAAAGGCCCAAGAGGAAATCAAGCAGGTCCTCGGCAAGGACAAGCAGATCCAAGAGTCCGAC
ATCATCAACCTGCCGTACCTCCAGGCGATCATCAAAGAGACACTCCGCCTCCATCCGCCGACCGTGTTCT
TGCTCCCAAGAAAGGCCGACACCGATGTCGAGCTGTACGGCTACATCGTGCCGAAGGATGCCCAGATCCT
CGTGAACCTCTGGGCCATTGGCAGGGACCCAAACGCCTGGCAGAACGCCGATATTTTCAGCCCAGAGCGC
TTCATCGGCTGCGAGATCGATGTTAAGGGCCGCGATTTCGGCCTCCTTCCATTTGGCGCTGGCCGCAGAA
TTTGCCCAGGCATGAATCTCGCCATCAGGATGCTCACCCTCATGCTCGCCACACTCCTCCAGTTCTTCAA
CTGGAAGCTCGAAGGCGACATCTCCCCGAAGGACCTCGACATGGACGAGAAGTTCGGCATTGCGCTCCAA
AAGACCAAGCCGCTCAAGCTCATCCCGATTCCGCGCTACGGTAGCGGAGCTACCAATTTTAGCCTCCTTA
AGCAGGCAGGTGATGTAGAAGAGAACCCCGGGCCTATGAAGATGATGAACGGCGAGGACGCCAACGACCA
GATGATCAAAGAGTCCTTCTTCATCACCCACGGCAACCCGATCCTCACCGTCGAGGATACACATCCGCTC
AGGCCGTTCTTCGAGACATGGCGCGAGAAGATTTTCTCCAAGAAGCCGAAGGCCATCCTCATCATCTCCG
GCCACTGGGAGACAGTGAAGCCAACCGTGAACGCCGTGCACATCAACGACACCATCCACGACTTCGACGA
CTACCCAGCCGCCATGTACCAGTTCAAGTACCCAGCTCCAGGCGAGCCAGAGCTTGCGAGAAAGGTGGAA
GAGATCCTCAAGAAGTCCGGGTTCGAGACAGCCGAGACAGACCAAAAGAGGGGCCTTGATCACGGCGCCT
GGGTTCCACTCATGCTCATGTATCCAGAGGCGGACATCCCGGTGTGCCAGCTCTCAGTTCAGCCACATCT
CGACGGCACCTACCACTACAATCTCGGCAGAGCCCTCGCGCCGCTCAAGAATGATGGCGTGCTCATTATT
GGCTCCGGCAGCGCCACACATCCACTCGATGAGACACCGCACTACTTCGATGGTGTTGCCCCTTGGGCCG
CTGCCTTCGATTCTTGGCTTAGGAAGGCCCTCATCAACGGCCGCTTCGAGGAAGTGAACATCTACGAGAG
CAAGGCCCCGAACTGGAAGCTCGCCCATCCATTTCCAGAGCACTTCTACCCGCTCCACGTTGTGCTCGGC
GCTGCTGGTGAAAAGTGGAAGGCCGAGCTGATCCACTCCTCCTGGGATCATGGCACACTTTGCCACGGCT
CCTACAAGTTCACCTCCGCCGGATCCGGAGCAACCAACTTTAGCCTGCTCAAGCAAGCAGGAGATGTTGA
GGAAAATCCTGGCCCCATGACCGCCATCAAGATGAACACCAACGGCGAGGGCGAGACACAGCACATCCTC
ATGATCCCGTTCATGGCGCAGGGCCACCTCAGGCCATTTCTCGAACTCGCCATGTTCCTCTACAAGCGCT
CCCACGTGATCATCACCCTGCTCACAACTCCGCTCAATGCCGGCTTCCTCAGGCACCTCCTTCACCACCA
TTCCTACTCCTCCAGCGGCATCAGGATCGTCGAGCTGCCATTCAACTCCACCAACCACGGACTCCCACCG
GGCATCGAGAACACCGATAAGCTCACACTCCCGCTCGTGGTGTCCCTCTTCCATTCCACCATCAGCCTCG
ATCCGCACCTCCGCGATTACATCTCCAGGCATTTCAGCCCAGCCAGGCCACCACTCTGCGTGATCCATGA
TGTGTTCCTCGGCTGGGTTGACCAGGTGGCCAAGGATGTGGGCTCTACAGGCGTGGTGTTCACAACAGGC
GGCGCTTATGGCACATCCGCCTACGTGTCCATCTGGAACGATCTCCCGCACCAGAACTACTCCGACGACC
AAGAGTTCCCGCTGCCAGGCTTCCCAGAGAACCATAAGTTCCGCAGGTCCCAGCTCCATCGGTTCCTCAG
ATATGCCGACGGCTCCGACGATTGGTCCAAGTATTTCCAGCCGCAGCTCCGCCAGTCCATGAAGTCTTTT
GGCTGGCTCTGCAACTCCGTGGAAGAGATCGAGACACTCGGCTTCTCCATCCTCCGCAACTACACCAAGC
TGCCGATCTGGGGCATCGGCCCACTTATTGCTTCCCCAGTGCAGCACTCCTCCTCCGACAACAATTCAAC
AGGCGCCGAGTTCGTGCAGTGGCTCAGCCTCAAAGAGCCGGACTCCGTCCTCTACATCTCCTTCGGCTCC
CAGAACACGATCAGCCCGACGCAGATGATGGAACTCGCTGCTGGCCTTGAGTCCTCCGAGAAGCCATTCC
TCTGGGTGATCAGAGCCCCGTTCGGCTTCGACATCAACGAAGAGATGCGCCCAGAGTGGCTGCCAGAGGG
CTTTGAGGAACGCATGAAGGTGAAGAAACAGGGCAAGCTCGTGTACAAGCTCGGCCCGCAGCTTGAGATC
CTCAACCATGAATCCATCGGCGGCTTTCTCACCCACTGCGGATGGAACAGCATCCTTGAGTCTCTTCGCG
AGGGCGTTCCGATGCTTGGATGGCCACTTGCTGCCGAGCAGGCCTACAACCTCAAGTACCTCGAAGATGA
GATGGGCGTCGCGGTTGAGCTTGCTAGAGGCCTCGAAGGCGAGATCTCCAAAGAGAAGGTCAAGCGCATC
GTCGAGATGATCCTTGAGCGCAACGAGGGCTCCAAAGGCTGGGAGATGAAGAATCGCGCCGTGGAAATGG
GCAAAAAGCTCAAGGACGCCGTGAACGAGGAAAAAGAGCTGAAGGGCTCCTCCGTGAAGGCGATCGACGA
TTTCCTCGACGCCGTCATGCAGGCCAAACTTGAGCCAAGCCTCCAGTGATAGTGAGATGTGCAGATCGTT
CAAACATTTGGCAATAAAGTTTCTTAAGATTGAATCCTGTTGCCGGTCTTGCGATGATTATCATATAATT
TCTGTTGAATTACGTTAAGCATGTAATAATTAACATGTAATGCATGACGTTATTTATGAGATGGGTTTTT
ATGATTAGAGTCCCGCAATTATACATTTAATACGCGATAGAAAACAAAATATAGCGCGCAAACTAGGATA
AATTATCGCGCGCGGTGTCATCTATGTTACTAGATCCGATGATAAGCTGTCAAACATGAGGGACACGAAG
TGGTTTAAACTATCAGTGTTTGACAGGATATATTGGCGGGTAAACCTAAGAGAAAAGAGCGTTTATTAGA
ATAATCGGATATTTAAAAGGGCGTGAAAAGGTTTATCCGTTCGTCCATTTGTATGTGCCAACCACAGGAA
CCGTAAAAAGGCCGCGTTGCTGGCGTTTTTCCATAGGCTCCGCCCCCCTGACGAGCATCACAAAAATCGA
CGCTCAAGTCAGAGGTGGCGAAACCCGACAGGACTATAAAGATACCAGGCGTTTCCCCCTGGAAGCTCCC
TCGTGCGCTCTCCTGTTCCGACCCTGCCGCTTACCGGATACCTGTCCGCCTTTCTCCCTTCGGGAAGCGT
GGCGCTTTCTCATAGCTCACGCTGTAGGTATCTCAGTTCGGTGTAGGTCGTTCGCTCCAAGCTGGGCTGT
GTGCACGAACCCCCCGTTCAGCCCGACCGCTGCGCCTTATCCGGTAACTATCGTCTTGAGTCCAACCCGG
TAAGACACGACTTATCGCCACTGGCAGCAGCCACTGGTAACAGGATTAGCAGAGCGAGGTATGTAGGCGG
TGCTACAGAGTTCTTGAAGTGGTGGCCTAACTACGGCTACACTAGAAGGACAGTATTTGGTATCTGCGCT
CTGCTGAAGCCAGTTACCTTCGGAAAAAGAGTTGGTAGCTCTTGATCCGGCAAACAAACCACCGCTGGTA
GCGGTGGTTTTTTTGTTTGCAAGCAGCAGATTACGCGCAGAAAAAAAGGATCTCAAGAAGATCCTTTGAT
CTTTTCTACGGGGTCTGACGCTCAGTGGAACGAAAACTCACGTTAAGGGATTTTGGTCATGAGATTATCA
AAAAGGATCTTCACCTAGATCCTTTTAAATTAAAAATGAAGTTTTAAATCAATCTAAAGTATATATGAGT
AAACTTGGTCTGACAGCTAAAACAATTCATCCAGTAAAATATAATCGAATATTATGCGCACCCGTGGCCA
GGACCCAACGCTGCCCGAGATGCGCCGCGTGCGGCTGCTGGAGATGGCGGACGCGATGGATATGTTCTGC
CAAGGGTTGGTTTGCGCATTCACAGTTCTCCGCAAGAATTGATTGGCTCCAATTCTTGGAGTGGTGAATC
CGTTAGCGAGGTGCCGCCGGCTTCCATTCAGGTCGAGGTGGCCCGGCTCCATGCACCGCGACGCAACGCG
GGGAGGCAGACAAGGTATAGGGCGGCGCCTACAATCCATGCCAACCCGTTCCATGTGCTCGCCGAGGCGG
CATAAATCGCCGTGACGATCAGCGGTCCAATGATCGAAGTTAGGCTGGTAAGAGCCGCGAGCGATCCTTG
AAGCTGTCCCTGATGGTCGTCATCTACCTGCCTGGACAGCATGGCCTGCAACGCGGGCATCCCGATGCCG
CCGGAAGCGAGAAGAATCATAATGGGGAAGGCCATCCAGCCTCGCGTCGCGAACGCCAGCAAGACGTAGC
CCAGCGCGTCGGCCGCCATGCCGGCGATAATGGCCTGCTTCTCGCCGAAACGTTTGGTGGCGGGACCAGT
GACGAAGGCTTGAGCGAGGGCGTGCAAGATTCCGAATACCGCAAGCGACAGGCCGATCATCGTCGCGCTC
CAGCGAAAGCGGTCCTCGCCGAAAATGACCCAGAGCGCTGCCGGCACCTGTCCTACGAGTTGCATGATAA
AGAAGACAGTCATAAGTGCGGCGACGATAGTCATGCCCCGCGCCCACCGGAAGGAGCTGACTGGGTTGAA
GGCTCTCAAGGGCATCGGTCGACGCTCTCCCTTATGCGACTCCTGCATTAGGAAGCAGCCCAGTAGTAGG
TTGAGGCCGTTGAGCACCGCCGCCGCAAGGAATGGTGCATGCAAGGAGATGGCGCCCAACAGTCCCCCGG
CCACGGGGCCTGCCACCATACCCACGCCGAAACAAGCGCTCATGAGCCCGAAGTGGCGAGCCCGATCTTC
CCCATCGGTGATGTCGGCGATATAGGCGCCAGCAACCGCACCTGTGGCGCCGGTGATGCCGGCCACGATG
CGTCCGGCGTAGAGGATCCACAGGACGGGTGTGGTCGCCATGATCGCGTAGTCGATAGTGGCTCCAAGTA
GCGAAGCGAGCAGGACTGGGCGGCGGCCAAAGCGGTCGGACAGTGCTCCGAGAACGGGTGCGCATAGAAA
TTGCATCAACGCATATAGCGCTAGCAGCACGCCATAGTGACTGGCGATGCTGTCGGAATGGACGATATCC
CGCAAGAGGCCCGGCAGTACCGGCATAACCAAGCCTATGCCTACAGCATCCAGGGTGACGGTGCCGAGGA
TGACGATGAGCGCATTGTTAGATTTCATACACGGTGCCTGACTGCGTTAGCAATTTAACTGTGATAAACT
ACCGCATTAAAGCTTATCGATGATAAGCTGTCAAACATGAGAATTCTTGAAAATATTGCGCTGCCATTTT
TGGGGTGAGGCCGTTCGCGGCCGAGGGGCGCAGCCCCTGGGGGGATGGGAGCTCGGTGCCTTGATGTGGG
CGCCGGCGGTCGAGTGGCGACGGCGCGGCTTGTCCGCGCCCTGGTAGATTGCCTGGCCGTAGGCCAGCCA
TTTTTGAGCGGCCAGCGGCCGCGATAGGCCGACGCGAAGCGGCGGGGCGTAGGGAGCGCAGCGACCGAAG
GGTAGGCGCTTTTTGCAGCTCTTCGGCTGTGCGCTGGCCAGACAGTTATGCACAGGCCAGGCGGGTTTTA
AGAGTTTTAATAAGTTTTAAAGAGTTTTAGGCGGAAAAATCGCCTTTTTTCTCTTTTATATCAGTCACTT
ACATGTGTGACCGGTTCCCAATGTACGGCTTTGGGTTCCCAATGTACGGGTTCCGGTTCCCAATGTACGG
CTTTGGGTTCCCAATGTACGTGCTATCCACAGGAAAGAAGCTTTTTCGACCTTTTTCCCCTGCTAGGGCA
ATTTGCCCTAGCATCTGCTCCGTACATTAGGAACCGGCGGATGCTTCGCCCTCGATCAGGTTGCGGTAGC
GCATGACTAGGATCGGGCCAGCCTGCCCCGCCTCCTCCTTCAAATCGTACTCCGGCAGGTCATTTGACCC
GATCAGCTTGCGCACGGTGAAACAGAACTTCTTGAACTCTCCGGCGCTGCCACTGCGTTCGTAGATCGTC
TTGAACAACCATCTGGCTTCTGCCTTGCCTGCGGCGCGGCGTGCCAGGCGGTAGAGAAAACGGCCGATGC
CGGGATCGATCAAAAAGTAATCGGGGTGAACCGTCAGCACGTCCGGGTTCTTGCCTTCTGTGATCTCGCG
GTACATCCAATCAGCTAGCTCGATCTCGATGTACTCCGGCCGCCCGGTTTCGCTCTTTACGATCTTGTAG
CGGCTAATCAAGGCTTCACCCTCGGATACCGTCACCAGGCGGCCGTTCTTGGCCTTCTTCGTACGCTGCA
TGGCAACGTGCGTGGTGTTTAACCGAATGCAGGTTTCTACCAGGTCGTCTTTCTGCTTTCCGCCATCGGC
TCGCCGGCAGAACTTGAGTACGTCCGCAACGTGTGGACGGAACACGCGGCCGGGCTTGTCTCCCTTCCCT
TCCCGGTATCGGTTCATGGATTCGGTTAGATGGGAAACCGCCATCAGTACCAGGTCGTAATCCCACACAC
TGGCCATGCCGGCCGGCCCTGCGGAAACCTCTACGTGCCCGTCTGGAAGCTCGTAGCGGATCACCTCGCC
AGCTCGTCGGTCACGCTTCGACAGACGGAAAACGGCCACGTCCATGATGCTGCGACTATCGCGGGTGCCC
ACGTCATAGAGCATCGGAACGAAAAAATCTGGTTGCTCGTCGCCCTTGGGCGGCTTCCTAATCGACGACG
CACCGGCTGCCGGCGGTTGCCGGGATTCTTTGCGGATTCGATCAGCGGCCGCTTGCCACGATTCACCGGG
GCGTGCTTCTGCCTCGATGCGTTGCCGCTGGGCGGCCTGCGCGGCCTTCAACTTCTCCACCAGGTCATCA
CCCAGCGCCGCGCCGATTTGTACCGGGCCGGATGGTTTGCGACCGCTCACGCCGATTCCTCGGGCTTGGG
GGTTCCAGTGCCATTGCAGGGCCGGCAGACAACCCAGCCGCTTACGCCTGGCCAACCGCCCGTTCCTCCA
CACATGGGGCATTCCACGGCGTCGGTGCCTGGTTGTTCTTGATTTTCCATGCCGCCTCCTTTAGCCGCTA
AAATTCATCTACTCATTTATTCATTTGCTCATTTACTCTGGTAGCTGCGCGATGTATTCAGATAGCAGCT
CGGTAATGGTCTTGCCTTGGCGTACCGCGTACATCTTCAGCTTGGTGTGATCCTCCGCCGGCAACTGAAA
GTTGACCCGCTTCATGGCTGGCGTGTCTGCCAGGCTGGCCAACGTTGCAGCCTTGCTGCTGCGTGCGCTC
GGACGGCCGGCACTTAGCGTGTTTGTGCTTTTGCTCATTTTCTCTTTACCTCATTAACTCAAATGAGTTT
TGATTTAATTTCAGCGGCCAGCGCCTGGACCTCGCGGGCAGCGTCGCCCTCGGGTTCTGATTCAAGAACG
GTTGTGCCGGCGGCGGCAGTGCCTGGGTAGCTCACGCGCTGCGTGATACGGGACTCAAGAATGGGCAGCT
CGTACCCGGCCAGCGCCTCGGCAACCTCACCGCCGATGCGCGTGCCTTTGATCGCCCGCGACACGACAAA
GGCCGCTTGTAGCCTTCCATCCGTGACCTCAATGCGCTGCTTAACCAGCTCCACCAGGTCGGCGGTGGCC
CATATGTCGTAAGGGCTTGGCTGCACCGGAATCAGCACGAAGTCGGCTGCCTTGATCGCGGACACAGCCA
AGTCCGCCGCCTGGGGCGCTCCGTCGATCACTACGAAGTCGCGCCGGCCGATGGCCTTCACGTCGCGGTC
AATCGTCGGGCGGTCGATGCCGACAACGGTTAGCGGTTGATCTTCCCGCACGGCCGCCCAATCGCGGGCA
CTGCCCTGGGGATCGGAATCGACTAACAGAACATCGGCCCCGGCGAGTTGCAGGGCGCGGGCTAGATGGG
TTGCGATGGTCGTCTTGCCTGACCCGCCTTTCTGGTTAAGTACAGCGATAACCTTCATGCGTTCCCCTTG
CGTATTTGTTTATTTACTCATCGCATCATATACGCAGCGACCGCATGACGCAAGCTGTTTTACTCAAATA
CACATCACCTTTTTAGACGGCGGCGCTCGGTTTCTTCAGCGGCCAAGCTGGCCGGCCAGGCCGCCAGCTT
GGCATCAGACAAACCGGCCAGGATTTCATGCAGCCGCACGGCTGATGGGCTGCCTGTATCGAGTGGTGAT
TTTGTGCCGAGCTGCCGGTCGGGGAGCTGTTGGCTGGCTGGTGGCAGGATATATTGTGGTGTAAACAAAT
TGACGCTTAGACAACTTAATAACACATTGCGGACGTTTTTAATGTACTGGGGTGGATGCAGTGGGCCCCA
CTCTGTGGAAGACAATGCCTCCGGAGTAACAGATAAAGCGAAGCTTGAAGGTGCATGTGACTCCGTCAAG
ATTACGAAACCGCCAACTACCACGCAAATTGCAATTCTCAATTTCCTAGAAGGACTCTCCGAAAATGCAT
CCAATACCAAATATTACCCGTGTCATAGGCACCAAGTGACACCATACATGAACACGCGTCACAATATGAC
TGGAGAAGGGTTCCACACCTTATGCTATAAAACGCCCCACACCCCTCCTCCTTCCTTCGCAGTTCAATTC
CAATATATTCCATTCTCTCTGTGTATTTCCCTACCTCTCCCTTCAAGGTTAGTCGATTTCTTCTGTTTTT
CTTCTTCGTTCTTTCCATGAATTGTGTATGTTCTTTGATCAATACGATGTTGATTTGATTGTGTTTTGTT
TGGTTTCATCGATCTTCAATTTTCATAATCAGATTCAGCTTTTATTATCTTTACAACAACGTCCTTAATT
TGATGATTCTTTAATCGTAGATTTGCTCTAATTAGAGCTTTTTCATGTCAGATCCCTTTACAACAAGCCT
TAATTGTTGATTCATTAATCGTAGATTAGGGCTTTTTTCATTGATTACTTCAGATCCGTTAAACGTAACC
ATAGATCAGGGCTTTTTCATGAATTACTTCAGATCCGTTAAACAACAGCCTTATTTTTTATACTTCTGTG
GTTTTTCAAGAAATTGTTCAGATCCGTTGACAAAAAGCCTTATTCGTTGATTCTATATCGTTTTTCGAGA
GATATTGCTCAGATCTGTTAGCAACTGCCTTGTTTGTTGATTCTATTGCCGTGGATTAGGGTTTTTTTTC
ACGAGATTGCTTCAGATCCGTACTTAAGATTACGTAATGGATTTTGATTCTGATTTATCTGTGATTGTTG
ACTCGACAGCGGCCGCACCGGCGCGCCATGGCAGATCCAATGAAGCTACTGTCTTCTATCGAACAAGCAT
GCGATATTTGCCGACTTAAAAAGCTCAAGTGCTCCAAAGAAAAACCGAAGTGCGCCAAGTGTCTGAAGAA
CAACTGGGAGTGTCGCTACTCTCCCAAAACCAAAAGATCTCCGCTGACTAGGGCACATCTGACAGAAGTG
GAATCAAGGCTAGAAAGACTGGAACAGCTATTTCTACTGATTTTTCCAAGGTCGAGCGCCCCCCCGACCG
ATGTCAGCCTGGGGGACGAGCTCCACTTAGACGGCGAGGACGTGGCGATGGCGCATGCCGACGCGCTAGA
CGATTTCGATCTGGACATGTTGGGGGACGGGGATTCCCCGGGTCCGGGATTTACCCCCCACGACTCCGCC
CCCTACGGCGCTCTGGATATGGCCGACTTCGAGTTTGAGCAGATGTTTACCGATGCCCTTGGAATTGACG
AGTACGGTGGGGATCCAATTCAGCAAGCCACTGCAGGAGTCTCACAAGACACTTCGGAAAATCCTAACAA
AACAATAGTTCCTGCTGCATTACCACAGCTCACCCCTACCTTGGTGTCACTGCTGGAGGTGATTGAACCC
GAGGTGTTGTATGCAGGATATGATAGCTCTGTTCCAGATTCAGCATGGAGAATTATGACCACACTCAACA
TGTTAGGTGGGCGTCAAGTGATTGCAGCAGTGAAATGGGCAAAGGCGATACCAGGCTTCAGAAACTTACA
CCTGGATGACCAAATGACCCTGCTACAGTACTCATGGATGTTTCTCATGGCATTTGCCCTGGGTTGGAGA
TCATACAGACAATCAAGTGGAAACCTGCTCTGCTTTGCTCCTGATCTGATTATTAATGAGCAGAGAATGT
CTCTACCCTGCATGTATGACCAATGTAAACACATGCTGTTTGTCTCCTCTGAATTACAAAGATTGCAGGT
ATCCTATGAAGAGTATCTCTGTATGAAAACCTTACTGCTTCTCTCCTCAGTTCCTAAGGAAGGTCTGAAG
AGCCAAGAGTTATTTGATGAGATTCGAATGACTTATATCAAAGAGCTAGGAAAAGCCATCGTCAAAAGGG
AAGGGAACTCCAGTCAGAACTGGCAACGGTTTTACCAACTGACAAAGCTTCTGGACTCCATGCATGAGGT
GGTTGAGAATCTCCTTACCTACTGCTTCCAGACATTTTTGGATAAGACCATGAGTATTGAATTCCCAGAG
ATGTTAGCTGAAATCATCACTAATCAGATACCAAAATATTCAAATGGAAATATCAAAAAGCTTCTGTTTC
ATCAAAAATGACTCGACCTAACTGAGTAAGCTAGCTTGTTCGAGTATTATGGCATTGGGAAAACTGTTTT
TCTTGTACCATTTGTTGTGCTTGTAATTTACTGTGTTTTTTATTCGGTTTTCGCTATCGAACTGTGAAAT
GGAAATGGATGGAGAAGAGTTAATGAATGATATGGTCCTTTTGTTCATTCTCAAATTAATATTATTTGTT
TTTTCTCTTATTTGTTGTGTGTTGAATTTGAAATTATAAGAGATATGCAAACATTTTGTTTTGAGTAAAA
ATGTGTCAAATCGTGGCCTCTAATGACCGAAGTTAATATGAGGAGTAAAACACTAGATCCCCAAACAAGC
TTGAAACTGAAGGCGGGAAACGACAATCTGATCATGAGCGGAGAATTAAGGGAGTCACGTTATGACCCCC
GCCGATGACGCGGGACAAGCCGTTTTACGTTTGGAACTGACATATGAAAATATTTTTTAATGCATTTTAT
GACTTGCCAATTGATTGACAACATGCATCAATCCGCGGTTATGACTCTCTTAAGAGAGTCATGAATTCGA
GCGGGAATTGATCCCCCCTCGACAGCTTGCATGCCGGTCGACTCTAGAGGATCCGGGTGACAGCCCTCCG
ACGGGTGACAGCCCTCCGACGGGTGACAGCCCTCCGAATTCTAGAGGATCCGGGTGACAGCCCTCCGACG
GGTGACAGCCCTCCGACGGGTGACAGCCCTCCGAATTCGAGCTCAGTACCCGGGGATCTGTCGACCTCGA
TCGAGATCTTCGCAAGACCCTTCCTCTATATAAGGAAGTTCATTTCATTTGGAGAGGACACGCTGAAGCT
AGTCGACTCTAGCCTCGAATCCTTAACAAAAATGGCAAGGGACCCCCCAGTCGCGACCATGATTCCTCTG
TTAAACGCAAAGCAGATTCTCGGGCAGTTGGATGGGGGGAGTGTGGCGGTCCTGCCAGTAGTCGATAGTA
CTAATCAATATCTGCTAGATAGAATAGGTGAGTTAAAAAGCGGAGACGCGTGCATAGCCGAATATCAACA
AGCGGGAAGAGGCTCACGAGGAAGGAAGTGGTTTAGCCCATTCGGGGCGAATCTGTATCTTTCTATGTTC
TGGCGTCTGAAGAGAGGCCCGGCAGCGATTGGATTAGGCCCGGTCATAGGCATCGTTATGGCTGAGGCTT
TAAGAAAGCTAGGTGCTGACAAAGTGCGAGTGAAGTGGCCAAATGACTTATACTTGCAAGACAGGAAGCT
AGCAGGGATTTTAGTCGAGCTAGCCGGTATCACAGGTGACGCTGCACAAATTGTTATAGGGGCCGGTATC
AATGTGGCCATGCGTAGAGTGGAAGAAAGCGTCGTGAACCAAGGATGGATCACTCTACAGGAGGCTGGAA
TTAATTTGGATCGAAACACCTTAGCTGCGATGCTAATTAGAGAACTGCGTGCGGCACTGGAGCTGTTCGA
GCAGGAAGGCTTGGCCCCCTACCTATCAAGGTGGGAAAAGCTGGATAACTTCATTAACCGTCCAGTGAAA
TTGATTATTGGAGATAAGGAAATCTTTGGCATCTCACGAGGGATTGACAAGCAAGGGGCATTACTGCTTG
AACAGGATGGGGTTATTAAGCCTTGGATGGGAGGGGAAATCTCCTTAAGGTCAGCGGAGAAGGCGTCCGG
GAAGCCAATCCCAAATCCCCTTCTCGGTCTTGACAGTACCGGAGGTGGTTCTGGTACCACAAGTTTGTAC
AAAAAAGCTGAACGAGAAACGTAAAATGATATAAATATCAATATATTAAATTAGATTTTGCATAAAAAAC
AGACTACATAATACTGTAAAACACAACATATCCAGTCACTATGGCGGCCGCATTAGGCACCCCAGGCTTT
ACACTTTATGCTTCCGGCTCGTATAATGTGTGGATTTTGAGTTAGGATCCGTCGAGATTTTCAGGAGCTA
AGGAAGCTAAAATGGAGAAAAAAATCACTGGATATACCACCGTTGATATATCCCAATGGCATCGTAAAGA
ACATTTTGAGGCATTTCAGTCAGTTGCTCAATGTACCTATAACCAGACCGTTCAGCTGGATATTACGGCC
TTTTTAAAGACCGTAAAGAAAAATAAGCACAAGTTTTATCCGGCCTTTATTCACATTCTTGCCCGCCTGA
TGAATGCTCATCCGGAATTCCGTATGGCAATGAAAGACGGTGAGCTGGTGATATGGGATAGTGTTCACCC
TTGTTACACCGTTTTCCATGAGCA
Features (pLannotate 1.2.2; 37 found; start..end, strand, type, name):
    546..704     +  CDS            ccdA (fragment): CCDA_ECO57 - Also known as H, letA. Experimental evidence at protein level: Swiss-Prot protein existence level 1. Antitoxin component of a type II toxin-antitoxin (TA) system which inhibits the post-segregational killing (PSK) of plasmid-free cells, also referred to as a plasmid addiction system. Binds to and blocks the activity of CcdB; will also remove bound CcdB protein from the CcdB-GyrA complex by forming a CcdA-CcdB complex, a process termed rejuvenation. Functions as a transcriptional corepressor for the ccdAB operon, repression also requires CcdB (By similarity). From Escherichia coli
    709..1011    +  CDS            ccdB: CCDB_ECOLI - Also known as G, letB, letD. Experimental evidence at protein level: Swiss-Prot protein existence level 1. Toxic component of a type II toxin-antitoxin (TA) system, functioning in plasmid maintainence. Responsible for the post- segregational killing (PSK) of plasmid-free cells, also referred to as a plasmid addiction system. Half-life of over 2 hours. Cell killing by CcdB is accompanied by filamentation, defects in chromosome and plasmid segregation, defects in cell division, formation of anucleate cells, decreased DNA synthesis and plasmid loss. Interferes with the activity of DN
   1055..1179    -  protein_bind   attR2: mutant version of attR; recombination site for the Gateway® LR reaction LR Clonase™
   1193..1447    +  terminator     E9 terminator (fragment): terminator and polyadenylation signal from the pea rbcS-E9 gene
   1442..1741    +  CDS            IBMP_CSVMV (fragment): Protein inferred from homology: Swiss-Prot protein existence level 3. Enhances the translation of downstream ORFs on polycistronic mRNAs derived from cassava vein mosaic virus. From Cassava vein mosaic virus (CsVMV).
   1979..3469    +  CDS            CYP76AD1: C76AD_BETVU - Also known as Bv2g029890_ucyh From Beta vulgaris (Sugar beet).
   3536..4360    +  CDS            DODA1: DOD1W_BETVU - Experimental evidence at transcript level: Swiss-Prot protein existence level 2. Opens the cyclic ring of dihydroxy-phenylalanine (DOPA) between carbons 4 and 5, thus producing an unstable seco-DOPA that rearranges nonenzymatically to betalamic acid. From Beta vulgaris (Sugar beet).
   5944..6196    +  terminator     NOS terminator: nopaline synthase terminator and poly(A) signal
   6251..6275    +  misc_feature   RB T-DNA repeat: right border repeat from nopaline C58 T-DNA
   6398..6986    -  rep_origin     ori: high-copy-number ColE1/pMB1/pBR322/pUC origin of replication
   7157..7185    -  CDS            KanR (fragment): aminoglycoside phosphotransferase; aphA-3; confers resistance to kanamycin
   7378..8568    -  CDS            TcR: tetracycline efflux protein; tet; confers resistance to tetracycline
   8616..8644    -  promoter       tet promoter: E. coli promoter for tetracycline efflux protein gene
   8671..8731    -  rep_origin     oriV (fragment): incP origin of replication
   8937..9131    -  rep_origin     pVS1 oriV: origin of replication for the Pseudomonas plasmid pVS1 (Heeb et al., 2000)
   9197..10270   -  CDS            pVS1 RepA: replication protein from the Pseudomonas plasmid pVS1 (Heeb et al., 2000)
  10699..11328   -  CDS            pVS1 StaA: stability protein from the Pseudomonas plasmid pVS1 (Heeb et al., 2000)
  11592..11616   +  misc_feature   LB T-DNA repeat: left border repeat from nopaline C58 T-DNA
  12640..12857   +  CDS            GAL4 DNA binding domain (fragment): DNA binding domain of the GAL4 transcriptional activator; Saccharomyces cerevisiae GAL4 (truncated)
  12868..13101   +  CDS            VP16 AD: transcriptional activation domain of herpes simplex virus protein VP16 (Triezenberg et al., 1988; Cousens et al., 1989); UL48
  13108..13938   +  CDS            Nr3c1 (fragment): GCR_RAT - Also known as Grl. Experimental evidence at protein level: Swiss-Prot protein existence level 1. [Isoform A]: Has transcriptional activation and repression activity. Mediates glucocorticoid-induced apoptosis. Promotes accurate chromosome segregation during mitosis. May act as a tumor suppressor. May play a negative role in adipogenesis through the regulation of lipolytic and antilipogenic gene expression. From Rattus norvegicus (Rat).
  13968..14264   +  terminator     E9 terminator (fragment): terminator and polyadenylation signal from the pea rbcS-E9 gene
  14393..14451   +  terminator     E9 terminator (fragment): terminator and polyadenylation signal from the pea rbcS-E9 gene
  14526..14544   -  misc_feature   MCS (fragment): pUC18/19 multiple cloning site
  14544..14561   +  protein_bind   UAS (fragment): upstream activating sequence mediating Gal4-dependent induction Gal4
  14562..14579   +  protein_bind   UAS (fragment): upstream activating sequence mediating Gal4-dependent induction Gal4
  14580..14598   +  protein_bind   UAS (fragment): upstream activating sequence mediating Gal4-dependent induction Gal4
  14611..14628   +  protein_bind   UAS (fragment): upstream activating sequence mediating Gal4-dependent induction Gal4
  14629..14646   +  protein_bind   UAS (fragment): upstream activating sequence mediating Gal4-dependent induction Gal4
  14647..14665   +  protein_bind   UAS (fragment): upstream activating sequence mediating Gal4-dependent induction Gal4
  14663..14688   +  misc_feature   MCS (fragment): pUC18/19 multiple cloning site
  14712..14758   +  promoter       minimal CaMV 35S promoter: minimal 35S promoter from cauliflower mosaic virus
  14832..15602   +  CDS            birA (fragment): BIRA_ECOLI - Also known as bioR, dhbB. Experimental evidence at protein level: Swiss-Prot protein existence level 1. Acts both as a biotin--[acetyl-CoA-carboxylase] ligase and a biotin-operon repressor. In the presence of ATP, BirA activates biotin to form the BirA-biotinyl-5'-adenylate (BirA-bio-5'-AMP or holoBirA) complex. HoloBirA can either transfer the biotinyl moiety to the biotin carboxyl carrier protein (BCCP) subunit of acetyl-CoA carboxylase, or bind to the biotin operator site and inhibit transcription of the operon. From Escherichia coli (strain K12).
  15669..15793   +  protein_bind   attR1: mutant version of attR; recombination site for the Gateway® LR reaction LR Clonase™
  15818..15848   +  promoter       lac UV5 promoter: E. coli lac promoter with an "up" mutation
  15872..15901   +  promoter       cat promoter (fragment): promoter of the E. coli cat gene encoding chloramphenicol acetyltransferase
  15902..367     +  CDS            CmR (across the origin): chloramphenicol acetyltransferase; cat; confers resistance to chloramphenicol
