[The description below was written by a language model from this plasmid's Addgene catalogue record and pLannotate feature annotations shown in this document.]
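Description:
DEXsynth:mTb-ccdb+ RUBY is a Gateway destination vector built on the pICH75322 backbone, and the feature table shows it to be a plant T-DNA binary plasmid of about 16.2 kb. Nopaline-type left and right border repeats flank the payload. Outside them lie a high-copy ColE1/pUC-type origin for E. coli, the pVS1 oriV with RepA and StaA for replication and stability in Agrobacterium, and a tetracycline efflux gene. The Gateway cassette adds chloramphenicol resistance, so the plasmid is selected on both drugs, and it must be maintained in a ccdB-tolerant strain.

Within the T-DNA, the dexamethasone switch is a two-part GVG-style system. A chimeric activator joins the GAL4 DNA-binding domain, the VP16 activation domain and the hormone-binding portion of the rat glucocorticoid receptor, followed by a pea rbcS-E9 terminator; the promoter driving it is not annotated. Dexamethasone binding enables this factor to act on six GAL4 UAS repeats placed upstream of a minimal CaMV 35S promoter. That promoter drives a BirA-derived biotin ligase, the miniTurbo-ID tag, which runs in frame into the attR1–CmR–ccdB–attR2 cassette and a second E9 terminator. An LR reaction replaces the cassette with a gene of interest, giving an inducible N-terminal miniTurbo fusion, while ccdB counterselects unrecombined plasmid.

The RUBY marker is a betalain-pigment reporter. It is annotated here through the sugar beet CYP76AD1 and DODA1 coding sequences and a NOS terminator. An unannotated stretch before that terminator would accommodate the remaining reporter component. The upstream cassava vein mosaic virus-derived sequence probably corresponds to its promoter. The marker allows visual identification of transformed tissue, and the overall design suits inducible proximity-labelling studies of protein interactions in plants.
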