Addgene plasmid #233321: DEXsynth:mTb-ccdb+ RUBY
Purpose: GATEWAY compatible vector with a dexamethasone (DEX)-inducible promoter driving in frame epitope fusion miniTurbo-ID paired with ccdb selection toxin and RUBY marker
Depositing lab: Thomas Baum. Depositing organization: Iowa State University.
Backbone
  Vector backbone: pICH75322
  Vector type: Gateway destination
Growth in bacteria
  Bacterial resistance: Chloramphenicol and Tetracycline, 25 & 10 μg/mL
  Growth temperature: 37°C
  Growth strain: ccdB Survival
  Copy number: High Copy
Gene/Insert
  Gene/Insert name: DEXsynth:mTb-ccdb+ RUBY
  Species: Other
  Tag / fusion protein: miniTurbo-ID (N terminal on insert)
  Cloning method: Gateway Cloning
Terms and licenses: Academic/Nonprofit Terms; Industry Terms: Not Available to Industry
Depositor comments: This plasmid contains the Gateway technology from Invitrogen; Invitrogen requires purchasing of Gateway Clonase for carrying out the Gateway recombinational cloning reaction http://www.invitrogen.comPlease note that the full plasmid sequence is provided as a reference only, and may not match the exact sequence of the plasmid.
How to cite: DEXsynth:mTb-ccdb+ RUBY was a gift from Thomas Baum (Addgene plasmid # 233321 ; http://n2t.net/addgene:233321 ; RRID:Addgene_233321)
